>Addgene plasmid #58450 | pUAST YFP Rab8 WT | addgene partial sequence | sequence record 91856 | SV40pA-R 5'-GAAATTTGTGATGCTATTGC-3'
GTTAACAACAACAATTGCATTCATTTTATGTTTCAGGTTCAGGGGGAGGTGTGGGAGGTTTTTTAAAGCA
AGTAAAACCTCTACAAATGTGGTATGGCTGATTATGATCTCTAGTCAAGGCACTATACATCAAATATTTT
TCCATAATTTTCTTGTATAGCAGTGCAGCTTTTTCCTTTGTGGTGTAAATAGCAAAGCAAGCAAGAGTTC
TATTACTAAACACAGCATGACTCAAAAAACTTAGCAATTCTGAAGGAAAGTCCTTGGGGTCTTCTACCTT
TCTCTTCTTTTTTGGAGGAGTAGAATGTTGAGAGTCAGCAGTAGCCTCATCATCACTAGATGGCATTTCT
TCTGAGCAAAACAGGTTTTCCTCATTAAAGGCATTCCACCACTGCTCCCATTCATCAGTTCCATAGGTTG
GAATCTAAAATACACAAACAATTAGAATCAGTAGTTTAACACATTATACACTTAAAAATTTTATATTTAC
CTTAGAGCTTTAAATCTCTGTAGGTAGTTTGTCCAATTATGTCACACCACAGAAGTAAGGTTCCTTCACA
AAGATCCTCTAGAGGATCATCAACCACTTTGTACAAGAAAGCTGGGTTTCAAAGCAGACTGCACCTGGAC
AACCAACTGTCCTTCGTCCGACTGTCCATCGGTTTCAGCTGATGGCCGCCCTTGGGTGGGTTGTTCGCCT
CCA
