>Addgene plasmid #58450 | pUAST YFP Rab8 WT | addgene partial sequence | sequence record 92084 | EGFP-C 5'-CATGGTCCTGCTGGAGTTCGTG-3'
GAGAGCTGTCTAGTCCGGACTCAGATCTCGAGCTCAAGCTTCGAATTCTGCAGTCGACGGTACCGCGGGC
CCGGGATCATCAACAAGTTTGTACAAAAAAGCAGGCTTAATGGCCAAAACCTACGACTATCTGTTCAAAC
TGCTCCTGATCGGTGACTCCGGAGTGGGCAAGACCTGCATCCTCTTCCGATTCTCTGAGGACGCCTTCAA
CACAACGTTTATATCCACAATAGGTATCGATTTTAAAATTAGAACAATTGAATTAGATAACAAGAAGATT
AAGCTGCAGATATGGGACACTGCCGGCCAGGAGCGTTTTCGCACAATCACCACGGCCTATTACAGAGGTG
CCATGGGCATCATGCTGGTATATGACATAACCCAGGAAAAGTCCTTCGAGAACATCAAAAACTGGATCAG
GAATATCGAGGAAAATGCGTCCGCCGATGTCGAGAAAATGCTGCTGGGAAACAAGTGCGAATTGACCGAT
AAGCGACAGGTTTCAAAAGAGCGCGGCGAACAATTGGCCATCGAGTATGGCATCAAGTTCATGGAGACCT
CCGCGAAGGCCAGCATTAACGTGGAAGAAGCCTTCCTCACCCTAGCCAGTGATATCAAAGCGAAAACGGA
AAAGCGAATGGAGGCGAACAACCCA
