[The description below was written by a language model from this plasmid's Addgene catalogue record.]
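Description:
pUAST YFP Rab8 WT is an insect expression plasmid built on the pUAST backbone, the standard Drosophila vector for GAL4/UAS-driven transgene expression. It carries the wild-type coding sequence of Drosophila melanogaster Rab8 (CG8287), a small Rab-family GTPase, fused at its N terminus to YFP. The tag is supplied by the backbone, and the Rab8 insert was introduced by Gateway recombination, so the vector appears to be a Gateway-adapted version of pUAST. In bacteria the plasmid is selected with ampicillin. The record gives its copy number as unknown, and no feature table is provided, so the replication origin and other backbone elements are not itemised.

The promoter is recorded as "GAL4", which in the pUAST context means the fusion is controlled by GAL4-responsive upstream activating sequences rather than a constitutive promoter. Transcription therefore depends on the yeast GAL4 activator, which is normally supplied by a driver line or a co-transfected GAL4 source. This lets YFP-Rab8 be switched on in chosen tissues or cell types. The listed 3′ sequencing primer suggests an SV40 polyadenylation region downstream of the insert, consistent with standard pUAST. pUAST is generally known as a P-element transformation vector with a mini-white eye-colour marker for making transgenic flies, but these elements are not stated in this record.

The stated purpose is expression of Drosophila YFP-Rab8. The "WT" label suggests it serves as the wild-type reference within a wider set of tagged Drosophila Rab constructs. Such a fusion is typically used to visualise the subcellular localisation and trafficking of the Rab protein in living or fixed fly tissues.
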