Addgene plasmid #58450: pUAST YFP Rab8 WT
Purpose: expression of drosophila YFP Rab8
Depositing lab: Matthew Scott. Depositing organization: Stanford University. Publication: Thirty-one flavors of Drosophila rab proteins. Zhang J, Schulze KL, Hiesinger PR, Suyama K, Wang S, Fish M, Acar M, Hoskins RA, Bellen HJ, Scott MP. Genetics. 2007 Jun;176(2):1307-22. Epub 2007 Apr 3. 10.1534/genetics.106.066761 PubMed 17409086.
Backbone
  Vector backbone: pUAST
  Vector type: Insect Expression
Growth in bacteria
  Bacterial resistance: Ampicillin, 100 μg/mL
  Growth temperature: 37°C
  Growth strain: DH5alpha
  Copy number: Unknown
Gene/Insert
  Gene/Insert name: Rab8
  Species: D. melanogaster (fly)
  Entrez Gene: Rab8 (a.k.a. Dmel_CG8287, AAF49101, CG8287, DRAB8, DRab8, Dm Rab8, DmRab8, Dmel\CG8287, O18338, Rab-r8, dm-Rab8, l(3)76BDu, rab8)
  Promoter: GAL4
  Tag / fusion protein: YFP (N terminal on backbone)
  Cloning method: Gateway Cloning
  Sequencing primers: 5′ EGFP-C; 3′ SV40pA-R
Terms and licenses: Academic/Nonprofit Terms; Industry Terms: Not Available to Industry
How to cite: pUAST YFP Rab8 WT was a gift from Matthew Scott (Addgene plasmid # 58450 ; http://n2t.net/addgene:58450 ; RRID:Addgene_58450)
